Addgene plasmid #17085: ZE44 myc-Dapper-2 pCS2P+
Depositing lab: Randall Moon. Depositing organization: University of Washington. Publication: Zebrafish Dapper1 and Dapper2 play distinct roles in Wnt-mediated developmental processes. Waxman JS, Hocking AM, Stoick CL, Moon RT. Development. 2004 Dec. 131(23):5909-21. 10.1242/dev.01520 PubMed 15539487.
Backbone
  Vector backbone: CS2P+
  Backbone size w/o insert (bp): 4100
  Vector type: Zebrafish Expression
Growth in bacteria
  Bacterial resistance: Ampicillin, 100 μg/mL
  Growth temperature: 37°C
  Growth strain: DH5alpha
  Copy number: Unknown
Gene/Insert
  Gene/Insert name: Dapper-2 (alt name: Dpr2)
  Species: D. rerio (zebrafish)
  Entrez Gene: dact2 (a.k.a. Amin, dact, dapper2, dpr2, frd2, frodo2, ik:tdsubc_1d9, wu:fe24f12, xx:tdsubc_1d9, zgc:109729, zgc:152832)
  Tag / fusion protein: myc (N terminal on backbone)
  Cloning method: Restriction Enzyme
  Sequencing primers: 5′ SP6; 3′ T7
Terms and licenses: Academic/Nonprofit Terms; Industry Terms: Not Available to Industry
Depositor comments: Dishevelled associated protein. tagged with c-myc epitope at amino terminus. cloned into Cla/EcoR1 sites. Notes for Use: For functional synthetic RNA cut NotI, transcribe SP6. Select clones with amp. Reference: Waxman JS, Hocking AM, Stoick CL, Moon RT. Zebrafish Dapper1 and Dapper2 play distinct roles in Wnt-mediated developmental processes. Development. 2004 Dec;131(23):5909-21.
How to cite: ZE44 myc-Dapper-2 pCS2P+ was a gift from Randall Moon (Addgene plasmid # 17085 ; http://n2t.net/addgene:17085 ; RRID:Addgene_17085)
