[The description below was written by a language model from this plasmid's Addgene catalogue record.]
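Description:
ZE44 myc-Dapper-2 pCS2P+ is a zebrafish expression plasmid built on the CS2P+ backbone (about 4.1 kb without insert), a member of the pCS2 family of vectors widely used in fish and frog embryology. It is propagated in E. coli under ampicillin selection; the record lists the copy number as unknown and gives no feature table, so the origin of replication and the full set of backbone elements are not documented here. The listed sequencing primers (SP6 at the 5′ end, T7 at the 3′ end) indicate that these phage promoter sites flank the insert. Any eukaryotic promoter in the backbone is not stated in the record.

The insert is zebrafish (D. rerio) Dapper-2, also called Dpr2 and corresponding to the dact2 gene, which encodes a Dishevelled-associated protein. It was cloned by restriction digestion into the ClaI and EcoRI sites so that it is fused in frame to a c-myc epitope tag supplied by the backbone at the amino terminus. This allows the protein to be detected or immunoprecipitated with anti-myc antibodies.

According to the depositor's notes, the plasmid mainly serves as a template for synthetic mRNA. It is linearised with NotI downstream of the insert, and SP6 polymerase then produces functional sense RNA encoding the tagged protein. Such RNA is typically injected into early embryos for overexpression studies. The associated publication used these reagents to examine the distinct roles of Dapper1 and Dapper2 in Wnt-mediated developmental processes in zebrafish.
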