>Addgene plasmid #17085 | ZE44 myc-Dapper-2 pCS2P+ | addgene partial sequence | sequence record 22889 | SP6 5'-ATTTAGGTGACACTATAG-3'
AAACTTATTAGTGAAGAAGATCTTCTGGGAAGAAAAATACCTGGATCAGGTGTGCTAGGCGCGGGTGCGG
GAATGGACCGGGGCAGGACAGGAGAGAGGCTGCACGCAGCGCTGGCCGGACTGCAGGAGCTGCACTTTCT
GCGGGACAAACAGAGTGCCATGGTGCACTGGGCGCTGACCCTGAACAGAGACCAGCCAGACCCATCAAAA
CAAGAGAACGTGAGCAAAGAGGAGCTGAGGCTGGAGGCAACACTTTCTCTACTCAAACAACAGCTGACAC
GTCTACGCAGACAGGATGTGGGATTGAAGACTCATCTCCAGCAGCTGGATCAACAGATCACTGAGCTGAA
ACTGGATGTGTGTAAAGCATCCACCGAACACCTAGAAAGTGACAGCAGACCCAGTTCAGGGTTCTACGAG
CTCAGTGATGGTGGTTCAGGCTCATTGTCCAACTCTTGCACCTCAGTCTACAGCGAGAGTCTCTCCTCAT
CATCTCAAACCAGTCTGCTTCCTCTTCTTTCCACCTCGTATGCATCACATGGACGTAGTAATTGTGGACA
GACCGGTGTGTCCCGCCGTTGTTCTGCTGATGAGAGCACGGCCCAGTCTGATGCACCACGGTCAGGAGTG
AAGCTCGGTAGCAGCCTTATAAGGACTGCAACAGCTCGAGCAGACAGAGCAAGACAAAGACCGGTTTCCA
CAGGTGATCTTGACCGAATGATTGGACCTGGTTTTGGTGCCTTCAAATCCACAGATGTG
